>Addgene plasmid #59972 | pcDNA3.1/hpa5 | depositor partial sequence | sequence record 95355 | pcDNA3.1/hpa5 sequence 2085 bps
ATGGGGAGCCGGACGCCAGAGTCCCCTCTCCACGCCGTGCAGCTGCGCTGGGGCCCCCGGCGCCGACCCC
CGCTGCTGCCGCTGCTGTTGCTGCTGCTGCCGCCGCCACCCAGGGTCGGGGGCTTCAACTTAGACGCGGA
GGCCCCAGCAGTACTCTCGGGGCCCCCGGGCTCCTTCTTCGGATTCTCAGTGGAGTTTTACCGGCCGGGA
ACAGACGGGGTCAGTGTGCTGGTGGGAGCACCCAAGGCTAATACCAGCCAGCCAGGAGTGCTGCAGGGTG
GTGCTGTCTACCTCTGTCCTTGGGGTGCCAGCCCCACACAGTGCACCCCCATTGAATTTGACAGCAAAGG
CTCTCGGCTCCTGGAGTCCTCACTGTCCAGCTCAGAGGGAGAGGAGCCTGTGGAGTACAAGTCCTTGCAG
TGGTTCGGGGCAACAGTTCGAGCCCATGGCTCCTCCATCTTGGCATGCGCTCCACTGTACAGCTGGCGCA
CAGAGAAGGAGCCACTGAGCGACCCCGTGGGCACCTGCTACCTCTCCACAGATAACTTCACCCGAATTCT
GGAGTATGCACCCTGCCGCTCAGATTTCAGCTGGGCAGCAGGACAGGGTTACTGCCAAGGAGGCTTCAGT
GCCGAGTTCACCAAGACTGGCCGTGTGGTTTTAGGTGGACCAGGAAGCTATTTCTGGCAAGGCCAGATCC
TGTCTGCCACTCAGGAGCAGATTGCAGAATCTTATTACCCCGAGTACCTGATCAACCTGGTTCAGGGGCA
GCTGCAGACTCGCCAGGCCAGTTCCATCTATGATGACAGCTACCTAGGATACTCTGTGGCTGTTGGTGAA
TTCAGTGGTGATGACACAGAAGACTTTGTTGCTGGTGTGCCCAAAGGGAACCTCACTTACGGCTATGTCA
CCATCCTTAATGGCTCAGACATTCGATCCCTCTACAACTTCTCAGGGGAACAGATGGCCTCCTACTTTGG
CTATGCAGTGGCCGCCACAGACGTCAATGGGGACGGGCTGGATGACTTGCTGGTGGGGGCACCCCTGCTC
ATGGATCGGACCCCTGACGGGCGGCCTCAGGAGGTGGGCAGGGTCTACGTCTACCTGCAGCACCCAGCCG
GCATAGAGCCCACGCCCACCCTTACCCTCACTGGCCATGATGAGTTTGGCCGATTTGGCAGCTCCTTGAC
CCCCCTGGGGGACCTGGACCAGGATGGCTACAATGATGTGGCCATCGGGGCTCCCTTTGGTGGGGAGACC
CAGCAGGGAGTAGTGTTTGTATTTCCTGGGGGCCCAGGAGGGCTGGGCTCTAAGCCTTCCCAGGTTCTGC
AGCCCCTGTGGGCAGCCAGCCACACCCCAGACTTCTTTGGCTCTGCCCTTCGAGGAGGCCGAGACCTGGA
TGGCAATGGATATCCTGATCTGATTGTGGGGTCCTTTGGTGTGGACAAGGCTGTGGTATACAGGGGCCGC
CCCATCGTGTCCGCTAGTGCCTCCCTCACCATCTTCCCCGCCATGTTCAACCCAGAGGAGCGGAGCTGCA
GCTTAGAGGGGAACCCTGTGGCCTGCATCAACCTTAGCTTCTGCCTCAATGCTTCTGGAAAACACGTTGC
TGACTCCATTGGTTTCACAGTGGAACTTCAGCTGGACTGGCAGAAGCAGAAGGGAGGGGTACGGCGGGCA
CTGTTCCTGGCCTCCAGGCAGGCAACCCTGACCCAGACCCTGCTCATCCAGAATGGGGCTCGAGAGGATT
GCAGAGAGATGAAGATCTACCTCAGGAACGAGTCAGAATTTCGAGACAAACTCTCGCCGATTCACATCGC
TCTCAACTTCTCCTTGGACCCCCAAGCCCCAGTGGACAGCCACGGCCTCAGGCCAGCCCTACATTATCAG
AGCAAGAGCCGGATAGAGGACAAGGCTCAGATCTTGCTGACCGGTGGACTGGAGAATCTTTATTTCCAAG
GTGGAGAAAATGCTCAGTGCGAAAAAGAGCTCCAGGCACTTGAGAAGGAAAATGCACAGCTGGAATGGGA
ATTACAAGCACTAGAGAAGGAGCTAGCTCAATGGAGCCACCCCCAGTTCGAAAAG
