>Addgene plasmid #59972 | pcDNA3.1/hpa5 | addgene partial sequence | sequence record 96979 | CMV-F 5'-CGCAAATGGGCGGTAGGCGTG-3'
GCAGAGCTCTCTGGCTACTAGAAGAACCCACTGCCTTACTGGCTTATCGAAATTAATACGACTCACTATA
GGGAGACCCAAGCTGGCTAGCGTTTAAACGGGCCCTCTAGAGCTATGGGGAGCCGGACGCCAGAGTCCCC
TCTCCACGCCGTGCAGCTGCGCTGGGGCCCCCGGCGCCGACCCCCGCTGCTGCCGCTGCTGTTGCTGCTG
CTGCCGCCGCCACCCAGGGTCGGGGGCTTCAACTTAGACGCGGAGGCCCCAGCAGTACTCTCGGGGCCCC
CGGGCTCCTTCTTCGGATTCTCAGTGGAGTTTTACCGGCCGGGAACAGACGGGGTCAGTGTGCTGGTGGG
AGCACCCAAGGCTAATACCAGCCAGCCAGGAGTGCTGCAGGGTGGTGCTGTCTACCTCTGTCCTTGGGGT
GCCAGCCCCACACAGTGCACCCCCATTGAATTTGACAGCAAAGGCTCTCGGCTCCTGGAGTCCTCACTGT
CCAGCTCAGAGGGAGAGGAGCCTGTGGAGTACAAGTCCTTGCAGTGGTTCGGGGCAACAGTTCGAGCCCA
TGGCTCCTCCATCTTGGCATGCGCTCCACTGTACAGCTGGCGCACAGAGAAGGAGCCACTGAGCGACCCC
GTGGGCACCTGCTACCTCTCCACAGATAACTTCACCCGAATTCTGGAGTATGCACCCTGCCGCTCAGATT
TCAGCTGGGCAGCAGGACAGGGTTACTGCCAAGGAGGCTTCAGTGCCGAGTTCACCAAGACTGGCCGTGT
GGTTTTAGGTGGACCAGGAAGCTATTTCTGGCAAGGCCAGATCCTGTCTGCCACTCAGGAGCAGATTGCA
GAATCTTATTACCCCGAGTACCTGATCAACCTGGTTCA
