>Addgene plasmid #59972 | pcDNA3.1/hpa5 | addgene partial sequence | sequence record 96980 | BGH-rev 5'-TAGAAGGCACAGTCGAGG-3'
AGCTTACTTTTCGAACTGGGGGTGGCTCCATTGAGCTAGCTCCTTCTCTAGTGCTTGTAATTCCCATTCC
AGCTGTGCATTTTCCTTCTCAAGTGCCTGGAGCTCTTTTTCGCACTGAGCATTTTCTCCACCTTGGAAAT
AAAGATTCTCCAGTCCACCGGTCAGCAAGATCTGAGCCTTGTCCTCTATCCGGCTCTTGCTCTGATAATG
TAGGGCTGGCCTGAGGCCGTGGCTGTCCACTGGGGCTTGGGGGTCCAAGGAGAAGTTGAGAGCGATGTGA
ATCGGCGAGAGTTTGTCTCGAAATTCTGACTCGTTCCTGAGGTAGATCTTCATCTCTCTGCAATCCTCTC
GAGCCCCATTCTGGATGAGCAGGGTCTGGGTCAGGGTTGCCTGCCTGGAGGCCAGGAACAGTGCCCGCCG
TACCCCTCCCTTCTGCTTCTGCCAGTCCAGCTGAAGTTCCACTGTGAAACCAATGGAGTCAGCAACGTGT
TTTCCAGAAGCATTGAGGCAGAAGCTAAGGTTGATGCAGGCCACAGGGTTCCCCTCTAAGCTGCAGCTCC
GCTCCTCTGGGTTGAACATGGCGGGGAAGATGGTGAGGGAGGCACTAGCGGACACGATGGGGCGGCCCCT
GTATACCACAGCCTTGTCCACACCAAAGGACCCCACAATCAGATCAGGATATCCATTGCCATCCAGGTCT
CGGCCTCCTCGAAGGGCAGAGCCAAAGAAGTCTGGGGTGTGGCTGGCTGCCCACAGGGGCTGCAGAACCT
GGGAAGGCTTAGAGCCCAG
