>Addgene plasmid #59972 | pcDNA3.1/hpa5 | addgene partial sequence | sequence record 98704 | bgh_pa_d2r 5'-ACTCAGACAATGCGATGCAAtttc-3'
TGGGAGTGGCACCTTCCAGGGTCAAGGAAGGCACGGGGGAGGGGCAAACAACAGATGGCTGGCAACTAGA
AGGCACAGTCGAGGCTGATCAGCGGTTTAAACTTAAGCTTACTTTTCGAACTGGGGGTGGCTCCATTGAG
CTAGCTCCTTCTCTAGTGCTTGTAATTCCCATTCCAGCTGTGCATTTTCCTTCTCAAGTGCCTGGAGCTC
TTTTTCGCACTGAGCATTTTCTCCACCTTGGAAATAAAGATTCTCCAGTCCACCGGTCAGCAAGATCTGA
GCCTTGTCCTCTATCCGGCTCTTGCTCTGATAATGTAGGGCTGGCCTGAGGCCGTGGCTGTCCACTGGGG
CTTGGGGGTCCAAGGAGAAGTTGAGAGCGATGTGAATCGGCGAGAGTTTGTCTCGAAATTCTGACTCGTT
CCTGAGGTAGATCTTCATCTCTCTGCAATCCTCTCGAGCCCCATTCTGGATGAGCAGGGTCTGGGTCAGG
GTTGCCTGCCTGGAGGCCAGGAACAGTGCCCGCCGTACCCCTCCCTTCTGCTTCTGCCAGTCCAGCTGAA
GTTCCACTGTGAAACCAATGGAGTCAGCAACGTGTTTTCCAGAAGCATTGAGGCAGAAGCTAAGGTTGAT
GCAGGCCACAGGGTTCCCCTCTAAGCTGCAGCTCCGCTCCTCTGGGTTGAACATGGCGGGGAAGATGGTG
AGGGAGGCACTAGCGGACACGATGGGGCGGCCCCTGTATACCACAGCCTTGTCCACACCAAAGGACCCCA
CAATCAGATCAGGATATCCATTGCCATCCAGGTCTCGGCCTCCTCGAAGGGCAGAG
