[The description below was written by a language model from this plasmid's Addgene catalogue record.]
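Description:
pcDNA3.1/hpa5 is a mammalian expression plasmid built on the pcDNA3.1/Hygro(-) backbone (about 5.6 kb), with a total recorded size of roughly 7.6 kb. It is maintained in E. coli as a high-copy plasmid under ampicillin selection. It also carries a hygromycin resistance marker, so transfected mammalian cells can be selected and stable lines established.

The payload is an approximately 2.1 kb fragment of human ITGA5 (integrin α5, also known as CD49e or VLA-5 α subunit) encoding the wild-type "headpiece", which the record defines as the α5 β-propeller and thigh domains. The insert was cloned between XbaI and HindIII sites, both retained, and is transcribed from the CMV promoter. The BGH reverse sequencing primer listed in the record is consistent with the bovine growth hormone polyadenylation region that normally lies downstream of the cloning site in this backbone.

At its C terminus the fragment is fused to an acidic coiled-coil segment followed by a StrepII tag. Acidic coiled-coil peptides are generally paired with a complementary basic coil on a partner chain to hold two truncated subunits together as a heterodimer, which suggests co-expression with a matching integrin β-subunit construct, although the record does not name such a partner. The StrepII tag allows affinity capture on Strep-Tactin resins.

The stated purpose is expression of the α5 wild-type headpiece, a kind of truncated integrin fragment typically produced for purification and for structural or ligand-binding studies. The record does not specify the particular downstream applications. No feature table was supplied, so individual backbone elements cannot be confirmed beyond the catalogue fields.
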