Addgene plasmid #59972: pcDNA3.1/hpa5
Purpose: integrin a5 wild-type headpiece expression (a5 beta-propeller and a5 thigh domain)
Depositing lab: Timothy Springer.
Backbone
  Vector backbone: pcDNA3.1/Hygro(-)
  Backbone size w/o insert (bp): 5596
  Total vector size (bp): 7611
  Vector type: Mammalian Expression
  Selectable markers: Hygromycin
Growth in bacteria
  Bacterial resistance: Ampicillin, 100 μg/mL
  Growth temperature: 37°C
  Growth strain: DH5alpha
  Copy number: High Copy
Gene/Insert
  Gene/Insert name: human integrin a5 headpiece
  Species: H. sapiens (human)
  Insert size (bp): 2085
  Entrez Gene: ITGA5 (a.k.a. CD49e, FNRA, VLA-5, VLA5A)
  Promoter: CMV promoter
  Tag / fusion protein: acid coiled-coil and StrepII tag (C terminal on insert)
  Cloning method: Restriction Enzyme; 5′ cloning site XbaI (not destroyed); 3′ cloning site HindIII (not destroyed)
  Sequencing primers: 5′ CMV_fwd; 3′ BGH_rev
Terms and licenses: Academic/Nonprofit Terms; Industry Terms: Not Available to Industry
How to cite: pcDNA3.1/hpa5 was a gift from Timothy Springer (Addgene plasmid # 59972 ; http://n2t.net/addgene:59972 ; RRID:Addgene_59972)
